>Addgene plasmid #201015 | pTn7-SCOUT14 | addgene full sequence | sequence record 394834 | Addgene NGS Result
GGGCAGGATAGGTGAAGTAGGCCCACCCGCGAGCGGGTGTTCCTTCTTCACTGTCCCTTATTCGCACCTG
GCGGTGCTCAACGGGAATCCTGCTCTGCGAGGCTGGCCGATAAGCTCTGATAACGCAGGAAAGAACATGG
GCAGTTCAACCTGTTGATAGTACGTACTAAGCTCTCATGTTTCACGTACTAAGCTCTCAAGTTTAACGTA
CTAAGCTCTCATGTTTAACGAACTAAACCCTCATGGCTAACGTACTAAGCTCTCATGGCTAACGTACTAA
GCTCTCATGTTTCACGTACTAAGCTCTCATGTTTGAACAATAAAATTAATATAAATCAGCAACTTAAATA
GCCTCTAAGGTTTTAAGTTTTATAAGAAAAAAAAGAATATATAAGGCTTTTAAAGCTTTTAAGGTTTAAC
GGTTGTGGACAACAAGCCAGGGATGTAACGCACTGAGAAGCCCTTAGAGCCTCTCAAAGCAATTTTGAGT
GACACAGGAACACTTAACGGCTGACAACCGGCTGGTAACAGGATTAGCAGAGCGAGGTATGTAGGCGGTG
CTACAGAGTTCTTGAAGTGGTGGCCTAACTACGGCTACACTAGAAGAACAGTATTTGGTATCTGCGCTCT
GCTGAAGCCAGTTACCTTCGGAAAAAGAGTTGGTAGCTCTTGATCCGGCAAACAAACCACCGCTGGTAGC
GGTGGTTTTTTTGTTTGCAAGCAGCAGATTACGCGCAGAAAAAAAGGATCTCAAGAAGATCCTTTGATCT
TTTCTACGGGGTCTGACGCTCAGTGGAACGAAAACTCACGTTAAGGGATTTTGGTCATGAGATTATCAAA
AAGGATCTTCACCTAGATCCTTTTAAATTAAAAATGAAGTTTTAAATCAATCTAAAGTATATATGAGTAA
ACTTGGTCTGACAGTTACCAATGCTTAATCAGTGAGGCACCTATCTCAGCGATCTGTCTATTTCGTTCAT
CCATAGTTGCCTGACTCCCCGTCGTGTAGATAACTACGATACGGGAGGGCTTACCATCTGGCCCCAGTGC
TGCAATGATACCGCGGGACCCACGCTCACCGGCTCCAGATTTATCAGCAATAAACCAGCCAGCCGGAAGG
GCCGAGCGCAGAAGTGGTCCTGCAACTTTATCCGCCTCCATCCAGTCTATTAATTGTTGCCGGGAAGCTA
GAGTAAGTAGTTCGCCAGTTAATAGTTTGCGCAACGTTGTTGCCATTGCTACAGGCATCGTGGTGTCACG
CTCGTCGTTTGGTATGGCTTCATTCAGCTCCGGTTCCCAACGATCAAGGCGAGTTACATGATCCCCCATG
TTGTGCAAAAAAGCGGTTAGCTCCTTCGGTCCTCCGATCGTTGTCAGAAGTAAGTTGGCCGCAGTGTTAT
CACTCATGGTTATGGCAGCACTGCATAATTCTCTTACTGTCATGCCATCCGTAAGATGCTTTTCTGTGAC
TGGTGAGTACTCAACCAAGTCATTCTGAGAATAGTGTATGCGGCGACCGAGTTGCTCTTGCCCGGCGTCA
ATACGGGATAATACCGCGCCACATAGCAGAACTTTAAAAGTGCTCATCATTGGAAAACGTTCTTCGGGGC
GAAAACTCTCAAGGATCTTACCGCTGTTGAGATCCAGTTCGATGTAACCCACTCGTGCACCCAACTGATC
TTCAGCATCTTTTACTTTCACCAGCGTTTCTGGGTGAGCAAAAACAGGAAGGCAAAATGCCGCAAAAAAG
GGAATAAGGGCGACACGGAAATGTTGAATACTCATACTCTTCCTTTTTCAATATTATTGAAGCATTTATC
AGGGTTATTGTCTCATGAGCGGATACATATTTGAATGTATTTAGAAAAATAAACAAATAGGGGTTCCGCG
TACATTTCCCCGAAAAGTGCCACCTGACGTCTAAGAAACCATTATTATCATGACATTAACCTATAAAAAT
AGGCGTATCACGAGGCCCTTTCGTCTAAGCAGACGGTCACAGCTTGTCTGTAAGCGGATGCCGGGAGCAG
ACAAGCCCGTCAGGGCGCGTCAGCGGGTGTTGGCGGGTGTCGGGGCTGGCTTAACTATGCGGCATCAGAG
CAGATTGTACTGAGAGTGCACCATATGCGGTGTGAAATACCGCACAGATGCGTAAGGAGAAAATACCGCA
TCAGGCGCCATTCGCCATTCAGGCTGCGCAACTGTTGGGAAGGGCGATCGGTGCGGGCCTCTTCGCTATT
ACGCCAGCTAGAGGACCAGCCGCGTAACCTGGCAAAATCGGTTACGGTTGAGTAATAAATGGATGCCCTG
CGTAAGCAGGTGTGGGCGGACAATAAAGTCTTAAACTGAACAAAATAGATCTAAACTATGACAATAAAGT
CTTAAACTAGACAGAATAGTTGTAAACTGAAATCAGTCCAGTTATGCTGTGAAAAAGCATACTGGACTTT
TGTTATGGCTAAAGCAAACTCTTCATTTTCTGAAGTGCAAATTGCCCGTCGTATTAAAGAGGGGCGTGGG
GTTCGAGGTCGACGGTATCGATAAGCTAGCTTAATTAGCTGAGCTTGGACTCCTGTTGATAGATCCAGTA
ATGACCTCAGAACTCCATCTGGATTTGTTCAGAACGCTCGGTTGCCGCCGGGCGTTTTTTATTGGTGAGA
ATCCAAGCTAGACTGCGATGAGTGGCAGGGCGGGGCGTAATTTTTTTAAGGCAGTTATTGGTGCCCTTAA
ACGCCTGGGGTAATGACTCTCTAGCTTGAGGCATCAAATAAAACGAAAGGCTCAGTCGAAAGACTGGGCC
TTTCGTTTTATCTGTTGTTTGTCGGTGAACGCTCTCCTGAGTAGGACAAATCCGCCGCTAGGAGCTTGCG
GCCCGGACGATCGAATTGGGGATCTTGAAGTACCTATTCCGAAGTTCCTATTCTCTAGAAAGTATAGGAA
CTTCAGAGCGCTTTTGAAGCTGATGTGCTTAAAAACTTACTCTTAGTCAAAATCGGCTCCGTCGGAATTC
ATAATAAAACAAAAAAATTGAAAAAAGTGTTTCCACCATTTTTTCAATTTTTTTACAGTTTTTTCAGGCG
ATTATTCAGATAATTAATGGTCAGATTCACATTTTCATTGGTCCATTCAATATTTTCGCCCAGATAGCTG
CGCACGGCCAGCAGAATGCGTTCGCGGTGTTCCAGCGGGCTGCTTTCGGCCACGGCATTGCCGGCAATAT
CTTTCGGAATAATTTTGCCGGTATCCATGGTCAGAATCATGCGGCACAGGGTCAGAATGCTATTGGTTTC
ATCATCCTGATAATTATCAATCAGTTCTTCGCTGCTATCCATAATGGCGCGGCGCACATCGCTAAACGGA
ATATCCGGCAGCAGTTCTTCCAGATCATAATTGCCATAAATGCGTTTATTTTTGCGTTTGGCCTGATACA
GCATAATGGTCAGATCGCTATTCAGTTCTTTCTGCGGAATATAGCCCTGTTCATACAGTTCTTGCAGCCA
TTCGCCATAAATAAATTCCTGTTTCGGCGGATGATTCCACGGCACCATTTCCTGCTGAATAATAATGGTC
AGTTCAATATAGCGCAGATTGCTTTTATCGCCAATTTTTTTGCTAATCGGGCGAATTTTCTGAATCAGAA
TTTCTTTGCTCTGATCGGTCAGCGGTTCGCTCACCACCACCAGAAAATCCAGATCGCTATTCGGTTTCAG
GCCGCTTTCCACGCCGCTGCCAAACATATAGGTGCCAATCAGATTATTTTTCAGATGTTTGCGCAGAATT
TTTTTCACTTTATTAATCTGTTCATAGGTATTCATATAAATCCTCCTCAGGATAACTCAAAAAATACGCC
CGGTAGTGATCTTATTTCATTATGGTGAAAGTTGGAACCTCTTACGTGCCGATCAATTGCTCCATTGCTG
TTGACAAAGGGAATCAGGGGATCTTGAAGTTCCTATTCCGAAGTTCCTATTCTCTAGAAAGTATAGGAAC
TTCAGAGCGCTTTTGAAGCTAATTCGAGATCATGCATAATGCCGAATTCGGATCCGGAGTGAGACCGCAG
CTGGCACGACAGGTTTGCCGACTGGAAAGCGGGCAGTGAGCGCAACGCAATTAATGTGAGTTAGCTCACT
CATTAGGCACCCCAGGCTTTACACTTTATGCTTCCGGCTCGTATGTTGTGTGGAATTGTGAGCGGATAAC
AATTTCACACAGGAAACAGCTATGACCATGATTACGCCAAGCTTGCATGCCTGCAGGTCGACTCTAGAGG
ATCCCCGGGTACCGAGCTCGAATTCACTGGCCGTCGTTTTACAACGTCGTGACTGGGAAAACCCTGGCGT
TACCCAACTTAATCGCCTTGCAGCACATCCCCCTTTCGCCAGCTGGCGTAATAGCGAAGAGGCCCGCACC
GATCGCCCTTCCCAACAGTTGCGCAGCCTGAATGGCGAATGGCGCCTGATGCGGTATTTTCTCCTTACGC
ATCTGTGCGGTATTTCACACCGCATATGGTGCACTCTCAGTACAATCTGCTCTGATGCCGCATAGTTAAG
CCAGCCCCGACACCCGCCAACACCCGCTGACGCGCCCTGACGGGCTTGTCTGCTCCCGGCATCCGCTTAC
AGACAAGCTGTGACGGTCTCACGCTCTTGGACTCCTGTTGATAGATCCAGTAATGACCTCAGAACTCCAT
CTGGATTTGTTCAGAACGCTCGGTTGCCGCCGGGCGTTTTTTATTGGTGAGAATCCAGGCAATCAATCGT
GCTTTCGCGAAGGCCTTGCAGGCCAACCAGATAAGTGAAATCTAGTTCCAAACTATTTTGTCATTTTTAA
TTTTCGTATTAGCTTACGACGCTACACCCAGTTCCCATCTATTTTGTCACTCTTCCCTAAATAATCCTTA
AAAACTCCATTTCCACCCCTCCCAGTTCCCAACTATTTTGTCCGCCCACAGCGGGGCATTTTTCTTCCTG
TTATGTTTGGGCGCTGCATTAATGAATCGGCCAACGCGCGGGGAGAGGCGGTTTGCGTATTGGGCGCTCT
TCCGCTTCCTCGCTCACTGACCCGCTGCGCTCGGTCGTTCGGCTGCGGCGAGCGGTATCAGGGGATTCCT
TAAGGTATACTTTCCGCTGCATAACCCTGCTTCGGGGTCATTATAGCGATTTTTTCGGTATATCCATCCT
TTTTCGCACGATATACAGGATTTTGCCAAAGGGTTCGTGTAGACTTTCCTTGGTGTATCCAACGGCGTCA
GCC
Features (pLannotate 1.2.2; 26 found; start..end, strand, type, name):
      1..109     +  oriT           oriT: incP origin of transfer
    141..516     +  rep_origin     R6K γ ori: γ replication origin from E. coli plasmid R6K; requires the R6K initiator protein pi for replication
    522..754     -  rep_origin     ori (fragment): high-copy-number ColE1/pMB1/pBR322/pUC origin of replication
    925..1785    -  CDS            AmpR: β-lactamase; bla; confers resistance to ampicillin, carbenicillin, and related antibiotics
   1786..1890    -  promoter       AmpR promoter: bla
   2076..2175    +  misc_feature   bom (fragment): basis of mobility region from pBR322
   2181..2249    -  CDS            lacZα (fragment): LacZα fragment of β-galactosidase; lacZ fragment
   2321..2519    -  mobile_element Tn7R (fragment): mini-Tn7 element (right end of the Tn7 transposon) Tn7
   2523..2547    -  misc_feature   MCS (fragment): pBluescript multiple cloning site
   2568..2662    +  terminator     lambda t0 terminator: transcription terminator from phage lambda
   2672..2701    +  CDS            CmR (fragment): chloramphenicol acetyltransferase confers resistance to chloramphenicol
   2765..2851    +  terminator     rrnB T1 terminator: Escherichia coli rrnB; transcription terminator T1 from the E. coli rrnB gene
   2911..2944    +  protein_bind   FRT (minimal): supports FLP-mediated excision but not integration (Turan and Bode, 2011) FLP recombinase from the Saccharomyces cerevisiae 2μ plasmid
   3066..3830    -  CDS            spc: S9AD_ENTFL - Also known as aad9 From Enterococcus faecalis (Streptococcus faecalis).
   3831..3905    -  promoter       cat promoter (fragment): promoter of the E. coli cat gene encoding chloramphenicol acetyltransferase
   3946..3993    +  protein_bind   FRT: FLP-mediated recombination occurs in the 8-bp core sequence TCTAGAAA (Turan and Bode, 2011). FLP recombinase from the Saccharomyces cerevisiae 2μ plasmid
   4057..4099    +  CDS            lacI (fragment): lac repressor; lacI; The lac repressor binds to the lac operator to inhibit transcription in E. coli. This inhibition can be relieved by adding lactose or isopropyl-β-D-thiogalactopyranoside (IPTG).
   4112..4133    +  protein_bind   CAP binding site: CAP binding activates transcription in the presence of cAMP. E. coli catabolite activator protein
   4148..4178    +  promoter       lac promoter: promoter for the E. coli lac operon
   4186..4202    +  protein_bind   lac operator: The lac repressor binds to the lac operator to inhibit transcription in E. coli. This inhibition can be relieved by adding lactose or isopropyl-β-D-thiogalactopyranoside (IPTG). lac repressor encoded by lacI
   4239..4295    -  misc_feature   MCS: pUC18/19 multiple cloning site
   4292..4449    +  CDS            lacZα (fragment): LacZα fragment of β-galactosidase; lacZ fragment
   4455..4554    -  misc_feature   bom (fragment): basis of mobility region from pBR322
   4650..4744    +  terminator     lambda t0 terminator: transcription terminator from phage lambda
   4785..4950    -  mobile_element Tn7L: mini-Tn7 element (left end of the Tn7 transposon) Tn7
   4983..5037    -  CDS            lacI (fragment): lac repressor; lacI; The lac repressor binds to the lac operator to inhibit transcription in E. coli. This inhibition can be relieved by adding lactose or isopropyl-β-D-thiogalactopyranoside (IPTG).
