[The description below was written by a language model from this plasmid's Addgene catalogue record and pLannotate feature annotations shown in this document.]
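Description:
pTn7-SCOUT14 is an empty-backbone mini-Tn7 delivery vector of the pUC18R6KT-miniTn7 type, built on pTn7-SCOUT10 and intended for placing cargo stably into bacterial chromosomes. The plasmid replicates from the R6K γ origin, which requires the pi initiator protein, so it is maintained at high copy in a pir-116 E. coli host and behaves as a suicide vector in recipients lacking pir. Only a fragment of the pUC-type origin is annotated. An incP oriT allows conjugative mobilisation into target strains. The backbone outside the transposon carries the β-lactamase gene with its own promoter for ampicillin selection.

Between the Tn7R and Tn7L ends lies the transposable payload. It includes an aad9 (spc) spectinomycin resistance gene driven by a fragment of the cat promoter and flanked by FRT sites, so that FLP recombinase can remove the marker after integration. Next to it is a lac promoter/operator and CAP site, a pUC18/19 multiple cloning site and a lacZα fragment, an arrangement consistent with a blue/white-screenable cloning position for inserting cargo. The "pLv1" designation and the Golden Gate construction suggest a modular assembly workflow. Lambda t0 and rrnB T1 terminators insulate the cassette from surrounding transcription. No transposase genes are annotated, so the Tn7 transposition functions would need to be supplied separately.

The catalogue's backbone-modification field describes insertion of a tetracycline (tetAR) cassette. However, the purpose line, the listed resistances and the sequenced features all indicate aad9, so the tetAR text appears not to apply to this plasmid. The associated publication concerns stable fluorescent markers for tracking synthetic bacterial communities, which fits use of this vector as a scaffold for chromosomal tagging constructs.
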