Addgene plasmid #201015: pTn7-SCOUT14
Purpose: (Empty Backbone) pLv1-pUC18R6KT-miniTn7-aad9, SpR, StR, ApR
Depositing lab: Philip Poole. Depositing organization: University of Oxford. Publication: Stable, fluorescent markers for tracking synthetic communities and assembly dynamics. Jorrin B, Haskett TL, Knights HE, Martyn A, Underwood TJ, Dolliver J, Ledermann R, Poole PS. Microbiome. 2024 May 7;12(1):81. doi: 10.1186/s40168-024-01792-2. PubMed 38715147.
Backbone
  Vector backbone: pTn7-SCOUT10
  Backbone manufacturer: Philip Poole lab
  Backbone size (bp): 5243
  Modifications to backbone: Clone by Golden Gate a tetracyclin resistant cassette (tetAR) in the Esp3I site between FRT sequences within the mini-Tn7 transposon
  Vector type: Bacterial Expression
  Selectable markers: Streptomycin
Growth in bacteria
  Bacterial resistance: Ampicillin and Spectinomycin, 100 & 50 μg/mL
  Growth temperature: 37°C
  Growth strain: EC100D pir-116
  Copy number: High Copy
Gene/Insert
  Cloning method: Restriction Enzyme
Terms and licenses: Academic/Nonprofit Terms; Industry Terms: Not Available to Industry
Depositor comments: Ec100D pir-116 genotype: F- mcrA Δ(mrr-hsdRMS-mcrBC) ϕ80dlacZΔM15 ΔlacX74 recA1 endA1 araD139 Δ(ara, leu)7697 galU galK λ- rpsL nupG pir-116(DHRF) Maintains plasmids at ~250 copies per cell. This strain is naturally resistant to streptomycin
How to cite: pTn7-SCOUT14 was a gift from Philip Poole (Addgene plasmid # 201015 ; http://n2t.net/addgene:201015 ; RRID:Addgene_201015)
